Addgene plasmid #118861: pQLinkHD_mVenus
Purpose: fluorescent protein expression with an N-terminal His-tag
Depositing lab: Marc Birtwistle. Depositing organization: Clemson University. Publication: Fluorescence Multiplexing with Spectral Imaging and Combinatorics. Holzapfel HY, Stern AD, Bouhaddou M, Anglin CM, Putur D, Comer S, Birtwistle MR. ACS Comb Sci. 2018 Nov 12;20(11):653-659. doi: 10.1021/acscombsci.8b00101. Epub 2018 Oct 30. PubMed 30339749.
Backbone
  Vector backbone: pQLinkHD
  Vector type: Bacterial Expression
Growth in bacteria
  Bacterial resistance: Ampicillin, 100 μg/mL
  Growth temperature: 37°C
  Growth strain: DH5alpha
  Growth instructions: Use BL21 for protein expression.
  Copy number: High Copy
Gene/Insert
  Gene/Insert name: mVenus
  Tag / fusion protein: His-tag (N terminal on insert)
  Cloning method: Gateway Cloning
  Sequencing primers: 5′ pQE_F CCCGAAAAGTGCCACCTG; 3′ pQE_R GTTCTGAGGTCATTACTGG
Terms and licenses: Academic/Nonprofit Terms; Industry Terms: Not Available to Industry
How to cite: pQLinkHD_mVenus was a gift from Marc Birtwistle (Addgene plasmid # 118861 ; http://n2t.net/addgene:118861 ; RRID:Addgene_118861)
