[The description below was written by a language model from this plasmid's Addgene catalogue record and pLannotate feature annotations shown in this document.]
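Description:
pQLinkHD_mVenus is a bacterial expression plasmid built on the pQLinkHD backbone, a pQE-style vector, and it produces the yellow fluorescent protein mVenus with an N-terminal histidine tag in E. coli. It replicates from a high-copy ColE1/pMB1-type origin and is selected with ampicillin through the β-lactamase (AmpR) gene and its native promoter. A pBR322-derived bom region and a short rop fragment remain in the backbone. The feature table also annotates a chloramphenicol acetyltransferase (cat) coding sequence downstream of the expression cassette, preceded only by a fragment of its promoter and followed by the rrnB T1 terminator. The catalogue lists ampicillin as the only selection, so cat is probably a backbone remnant rather than a working marker.

Expression is driven by the bacteriophage T5 promoter, which is recognised by the host E. coli RNA polymerase. The promoter carries an embedded lac operator and is followed by a second one. The plasmid supplies its own lac repressor from lacI under the strengthened lacIq promoter, so transcription stays repressed until it is induced with IPTG. The reading frame begins with the His tag and continues through an attB1 site left by Gateway recombination, which was the cloning method used to insert the gene. It then runs into mVenus, a monomeric, rapidly maturing Aequorea victoria-derived yellow fluorescent protein, and the lambda t0 terminator ends the transcript. The record states the purpose as expression of a His-tagged fluorescent protein, and the tag would allow metal-affinity purification. The associated work concerns fluorescence multiplexing with spectral imaging. A cloning strain is used for propagation and a BL21-type strain for protein production.
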