Features (pLannotate 1.2.2; 18 found; start..end, strand, type, name):
     36..80      +  promoter       T5 promoter: bacteriophage T5 promoter for E. coli RNA polymerase, with embedded lac operator
     88..104     +  protein_bind   lac operator: The lac repressor binds to the lac operator to inhibit transcription in E. coli. This inhibition can be relieved by adding lactose or isopropyl-β-D-thiogalactopyranoside (IPTG). lac repressor encoded by lacI
    147..167     +  CDS            7xHis: 6xHis affinity tag
    180..204     +  protein_bind   attB1: mutant version of attB; recombination site for the Gateway® BP reaction BP Clonase™
    207..938     +  CDS            mVenus: mVenus is a basic (constitutively fluorescent) yellow fluorescent protein published in 2006, derived from Aequorea victoria. It is reported to be a rapidly-maturing monomer with moderate acid sensitivity.
    965..1059    +  terminator     lambda t0 terminator: transcription terminator from phage lambda
   1124..1152    +  promoter       cat promoter (fragment): promoter of the E. coli cat gene encoding chloramphenicol acetyltransferase
   1153..1809    +  CDS            cat: CAT_ECOLX - Experimental evidence at protein level: Swiss-Prot protein existence level 1. This enzyme is an effector of chloramphenicol resistance in bacteria. From Escherichia coli. This protein is used as a marker in many commonly used cloning vectors, such as pACYC184.
   1877..1963    +  terminator     rrnB T1 terminator: Escherichia coli rrnB; transcription terminator T1 from the E. coli rrnB gene
   1986..2003    -  promoter       tet promoter (fragment): E. coli promoter for tetracycline efflux protein gene
   2022..2043    -  protein_bind   CAP binding site: CAP binding activates transcription in the presence of cAMP. E. coli catabolite activator protein
   2056..3138    -  CDS            lacI: lac repressor; lacI; The lac repressor binds to the lac operator to inhibit transcription in E. coli. This inhibition can be relieved by adding lactose or isopropyl-β-D-thiogalactopyranoside (IPTG).
   3139..3216    -  promoter       lacIq promoter: lacI (mutant); In the lacIq allele, a single base change in the promoter boosts expression of the lacI gene about 10-fold.
   3265..3306    +  CDS            rop (fragment): Rop protein, which maintains plasmids at low copy number; rop
   3408..3548    +  misc_feature   bom: basis of mobility region from pBR322
   3734..4322    -  rep_origin     ori: high-copy-number ColE1/pMB1/pBR322/pUC origin of replication
   4493..5353    -  CDS            AmpR: β-lactamase; bla; confers resistance to ampicillin, carbenicillin, and related antibiotics
   5354..5458    -  promoter       AmpR promoter: bla
>Addgene plasmid #118861 | pQLinkHD_mVenus | addgene full sequence | sequence record 231262 | Addgene NGS Result
CTCGAGCTTAATTAACAACACCATTTGTCGAGAAATCATAAAAAATTTATTTGCTTTGTGAGCGGATAAC
AATTATAATAGATTCAATTGTGAGCGGATAACAATTTCACACAGAATTCATTAAAGAGGAGAAATTAACT
ATGAAACATCACCATCACCATCACCATGGTGCTGCAGGTACAAGTTTGTACAAAAAAGCAGGCTTCATGG
TGAGCAAGGGCGAGGAGCTGTTCACCGGGGTGGTGCCCATCCTGGTCGAGCTGGACGGCGACGTAAACGG
CCACAAGTTCAGCGTGTCCGGCGAGGGCGAGGGCGATGCCACCTACGGCAAGCTGACCCTGAAGCTGATC
TGCACCACCGGCAAGCTGCCCGTGCCCTGGCCCACCCTCGTGACCACCCTGGGCTACGGCCTGCAGTGCT
TCGCCCGCTACCCCGACCACATGAAGCAGCACGACTTCTTCAAGTCCGCCATGCCCGAAGGCTACGTCCA
GGAGCGCACCATCTTCTTCAAGGACGACGGCAACTACAAGACCCGCGCCGAGGTGAAGTTCGAGGGCGAC
ACCCTGGTGAACCGCATCGAGCTGAAGGGCATCGACTTCAAGGAGGACGGCAACATCCTGGGGCACAAGC
TGGAGTACAACTACAACAGCCACAACGTCTATATCACCGCCGACAAGCAGAAGAACGGCATCAAGGCCAA
CTTCAAGATCCGCCACAACATCGAGGACGGCGGCGTGCAGCTCGCCGACCACTACCAGCAGAACACCCCC
ATCGGCGACGGCCCCGTGCTGCTGCCCGACAACCACTACCTGAGCTACCAGTCCAAGCTGAGCAAAGACC
CCAACGAGAAGCGCGATCACATGGTCCTGCTGGAGTTCGTGACCGCCGCCGGGATCACTCTCGGCATGGA
CGAGTAAGACCCAGCTTTCTTGTACAAAGTGGTAAGCTTAATTAGCTGAGCTTGGACTCCTGTTGATAGA
TCCAGTAATGACCTCAGAACTCCATCTGGATTTGTTCAGAACGCTCGGTTGCCGCCGGGCGTTTTTTATT
GGTGAGAATCCAAGTAACAACACCATTTAAATGGAGTGGTTACAAATGGAGTGGTTAATTAAGGCTAGCT
TGGCGAGATTTTCAGGAGCTAAGGAAGCTAAAATGGAGAAAAAAATCACTGGATATACCACCGTTGATAT
ATCCCAATGGCATCGTAAAGAACATTTTGAGGCATTTCAGTCAGTTGCTCAATGTACCTATAACCAGACC
GTTCAGCTGGATATTACGGCCTTTTTAAAGACCGTAAAGAAAAATAAGCACAAGTTTTATCCGGCCTTTA
TTCACATTCTTGCCCGCCTGATGAATGCTCATCCGGAATTTCGTATGGCAATGAAAGACGGTGAGCTGGT
GATATGGGATAGTGTTCACCCTTGTTACACCGTTTTCCATGAGCAAACTGAAACGTTTTCATCGCTCTGG
AGTGAATACCACGACGATTTCCGGCAGTTTCTACACATATATTCGCAAGATGTGGCGTGTTACGGTGAAA
ACCTGGCCTATTTCCCTAAAGGGTTTATTGAGAATATGTTTTTCGTCTCAGCCAATCCCTGGGTGAGTTT
CACCAGTTTTGATTTAAACGTGGCCAATATGGACAACTTCTTCGCCCCCGTTTTCACCATGGGCAAATAT
TATACGCAAGGCGACAAGGTGCTGATGCCGCTGGCGATTCAGGTTCATCATGCCGTTTGTGATGGCTTCC
ATGTCGGCAGAATGCTTAATGAATTACAACAGTACTGCGATGAGTGGCAGGGCGGGGCGTAATTTTTTTA
AGGCAGTTATTGGTGCCCTTAAACGCCTGGGGTAATGACTCTCTAGCTTGAGGCATCAAATAAAACGAAA
GGCTCAGTCGAAAGACTGGGCCTTTCGTTTTATCTGTTGTTTGTCGGTGAACGCTCTCCTGAGTAGGACA
AATCCGCCCTCTAGATTACGTGCAGTCGATGATAAGCTGTCAAACATGAGAATTGTGCCTAATGAGTGAG
CTAACTTACATTAATTGCGTTGCGCTCACTGCCCGCTTTCCAGTCGGGAAACCTGTCGTGCCAGCTGCAT
TAATGAATCGGCCAACGCGCGGGGAGAGGCGGTTTGCGTATTGGGCGCCAGGGTGGTTTTTCTTTTCACC
AGTGAGACGGGCAACAGCTGATTGCCCTTCACCGCCTGGCCCTGAGAGAGTTGCAGCAAGCGGTCCACGC
TGGTTTGCCCCAGCAGGCGAAAATCCTGTTTGATGGTGGTTAACGGCGGGATATAACATGAGCTGTCTTC
GGTATCGTCGTATCCCACTACCGAGATATCCGCACCAACGCGCAGCCCGGACTCGGTAATGGCGCGCATT
GCGCCCAGCGCCATCTGATCGTTGGCAACCAGCATCGCAGTGGGAACGATGCCCTCATTCAGCATTTGCA
TGGTTTGTTGAAAACCGGACATGGCACTCCAGTCGCCTTCCCGTTCCGCTATCGGCTGAATTTGATTGCG
AGTGAGATATTTATGCCAGCCAGCCAGACGCAGACGCGCCGAGACAGAACTTAATGGGCCCGCTAACAGC
GCGATTTGCTGGTGACCCAATGCGACCAGATGCTCCACGCCCAGTCGCGTACCGTCTTCATGGGAGAAAA
TAATACTGTTGATGGGTGTCTGGTCAGAGACATCAAGAAATAACGCCGGAACATTAGTGCAGGCAGCTTC
CACAGCAATGGCATCCTGGTCATCCAGCGGATAGTTAATGATCAGCCCACTGACGCGTTGCGCGAGAAGA
TTGTGCACCGCCGCTTTACAGGCTTCGACGCCGCTTCGTTCTACCATCGACACCACCACGCTGGCACCCA
GTTGATCGGCGCGAGATTTAATCGCCGCGACAATTTGCGACGGCGCGTGCAGGGCCAGACTGGAGGTGGC
AACGCCAATCAGCAACGACTGTTTGCCCGCCAGTTGTTGTGCCACGCGGTTGGGAATGTAATTCAGCTCC
GCCATCGCCGCTTCCACTTTTTCCCGCGTTTTCGCAGAAACGTGGCTGGCCTGGTTCACCACGCGGGAAA
CGGTCTGATAAGAGACACCGGCATACTCTGCGACATCGTATAACGTTACTGGTTTCACATTCACCACCCT
GAATTGACTCTCTTCCGGGCGCTATCATGCCATACCGCGAAAGGTTTTGCACCATTCGATGGTGTCGGAA
TTTCGGGCAGCGTTGGGTCCTGGCCACGGGTGCGCATGATCTAGAGCTGCCTCGCGCGTTTCGGTGATGA
CGGTGAAAACCTCTGACACATGCAGCTCCCGGAGACGGTCACAGCTTGTCTGTAAGCGGATGCCGGGAGC
AGACAAGCCCGTCAGGGCGCGTCAGCGGGTGTTGGCGGGTGTCGGGGCGCAGCCATGACCCAGTCACGTA
GCGATAGCGGAGTGTATACTGGCTTAACTATGCGGCATCAGAGCAGATTGTACTGAGAGTGCACCACATG
CGGTGTGAAATACCGCACAGATGCGTAAGGAGAAAATACCGCATCAGGCGCTCTTCCGCTTCCTCGCTCA
CTGACTCGCTGCGCTCGGTCGTTCGGCTGCGGCGAGCGGTATCAGCTCACTCAAAGGCGGTAATACGGTT
ATCCACAGAATCAGGGGATAACGCAGGAAAGAACATGTGAGCAAAAGGCCAGCAAAAGGCCAGGAACCGT
AAAAAGGCCGCGTTGCTGGCGTTTTTCCATAGGCTCCGCCCCCCTGACGAGCATCACAAAAATCGACGCT
CAAGTCAGAGGTGGCGAAACCCGACAGGACTATAAAGATACCAGGCGTTTCCCCCTGGAAGCTCCCTCGT
GCGCTCTCCTGTTCCGACCCTGCCGCTTACCGGATACCTGTCCGCCTTTCTCCCTTCGGGAAGCGTGGCG
CTTTCTCATAGCTCACGCTGTAGGTATCTCAGTTCGGTGTAGGTCGTTCGCTCCAAGCTGGGCTGTGTGC
ACGAACCCCCCGTTCAGCCCGACCGCTGCGCCTTATCCGGTAACTATCGTCTTGAGTCCAACCCGGTAAG
ACACGACTTATCGCCACTGGCAGCAGCCACTGGTAACAGGATTAGCAGAGCGAGGTATGTAGGCGGTGCT
ACAGAGTTCTTGAAGTGGTGGCCTAACTACGGCTACACTAGAAGGACAGTATTTGGTATCTGCGCTCTGC
TGAAGCCAGTTACCTTCGGAAAAAGAGTTGGTAGCTCTTGATCCGGCAAACAAACCACCGCTGGTAGCGG
TGGTTTTTTTGTTTGCAAGCAGCAGATTACGCGCAGAAAAAAAGGATCTCAAGAAGATCCTTTGATCTTT
TCTACGGGGTCTGACGCTCAGTGGAACGAAAACTCACGTTAAGGGATTTTGGTCATGAGATTATCAAAAA
GGATCTTCACCTAGATCCTTTTAAATTAAAAATGAAGTTTTAAATCAATCTAAAGTATATATGAGTAAAC
TTGGTCTGACAGTTACCAATGCTTAATCAGTGAGGCACCTATCTCAGCGATCTGTCTATTTCGTTCATCC
ATAGTTGCCTGACTCCCCGTCGTGTAGATAACTACGATACGGGAGGGCTTACCATCTGGCCCCAGTGCTG
CAATGATACCGCGAGACCCACGCTCACCGGCTCCAGATTTATCAGCAATAAACCAGCCAGCCGGAAGGGC
CGAGCGCAGAAGTGGTCCTGCAACTTTATCCGCCTCCATCCAGTCTATTAATTGTTGCCGGGAAGCTAGA
GTAAGTAGTTCGCCAGTTAATAGTTTGCGCAACGTTGTTGCCATTGCTACAGGCATCGTGGTGTCACGCT
CGTCGTTTGGTATGGCTTCATTCAGCTCCGGTTCCCAACGATCAAGGCGAGTTACATGATCCCCCATGTT
GTGCAAAAAAGCGGTTAGCTCCTTCGGTCCTCCGATCGTTGTCAGAAGTAAGTTGGCCGCAGTGTTATCA
CTCATGGTTATGGCAGCACTGCATAATTCTCTTACTGTCATGCCATCCGTAAGATGCTTTTCTGTGACTG
GTGAGTACTCAACCAAGTCATTCTGAGAATAGTGTATGCGGCGACCGAGTTGCTCTTGCCCGGCGTCAAT
ACGGGATAATACCGCGCCACATAGCAGAACTTTAAAAGTGCTCATCATTGGAAAACGTTCTTCGGGGCGA
AAACTCTCAAGGATCTTACCGCTGTTGAGATCCAGTTCGATGTAACCCACTCGTGCACCCAACTGATCTT
CAGCATCTTTTACTTTCACCAGCGTTTCTGGGTGAGCAAAAACAGGAAGGCAAAATGCCGCAAAAAAGGG
AATAAGGGCGACACGGAAATGTTGAATACTCATACTCTTCCTTTTTCAATATTATTGAAGCATTTATCAG
GGTTATTGTCTCATGAGCGGATACATATTTGAATGTATTTAGAAAAATAAACAAATAGGGGTTCCGCGCA
CATTTCCCCGAAAAGTGCCACCTGACGTCTAAGAAACCATTATTATCATGACATTAACCTATAAAAATAG
GCGTATCACGAGGCCCTTTCGTCTTCAC
