>Addgene plasmid #118861 | pQLinkHD_mVenus | depositor partial sequence | sequence record 224651 | pQE_F was the primer used to obtain seqence data
NNNNNNNATNNTGNCATTAACCTATAAAAATAGGCGTATCACGAGGCCCTTTCGTCTTCACCTCGAGCTT
AATTAACAACACCATTTGTCGAGAAATCATAAAAAATTTATTTGCTTTGTGAGCGGATAACAATTATAAT
AGATTCAATTGTGAGCGGATAACAATTTCACACAGAATTCATTAAAGAGGAGAAATTAACTATGAAACAT
CACCATCACCATCACCATGGTGCTGCAGGTACAAGTTTGTACAAAAAAGCAGGCTTCATGGTGAGCAAGG
GCGAGGAGCTGTTCACCGGGGTGGTGCCCATCCTGGTCGAGCTGGACGGCGACGTAAACGGCCACAAGTT
CAGCGTGTCCGGCGAGGGCGAGGGCGATGCCACCTACGGCAAGCTGACCCTGAAGCTGATCTGCACCACC
GGCAAGCTGCCCGTGCCCTGGCCCACCCTCGTGACCACCCTGGGCTACGGCCTGCAGTGCTTCGCCCGCT
ACCCCGACCACATGAAGCAGCACGACTTCTTCAAGTCCGCCATGCCCGAAGGCTACGTCCAGGAGCGCAC
CATCTTCTTCAAGGACGACGGCAACTACAAGACCCGCGCCGAGGTGAAGTTCGAGGGCGACACCCTGGTG
AACCGCATCGAGCTGAAGGGCATCGACTTCAAGGAGGACGGCAACATCCTGGGGCACAAGCTGGAGTACA
ACTACAACAGCCACAACGTCTATATCACCGCCGACAAGCANAAGAACGGCATCAAGGCCAACTTCAAGAT
CCGCCACAACATNNAGGACGGCGGCGGGCAGCTCGCCGAACCCCTACCAACAAAAANCCCCCCNCCGGNN
ACGGCCCCNGGGCNNNC
